>Addgene plasmid #178516 | pAAV-syn-FLEX-tTA | addgene full sequence | sequence record 351983 | Addgene NGS Result
CCCCCGTGCCTTCCTTGACCCTGGAAGGTGCCACTCCCACTGTCCTTTCCTAATAAAATGAGGAAATTGC
ATCGCATTGTCTGAGTAGGTGTCATTCTATTCTGGGGGGTGGGGTGGGGCAGGACAGCAAGGGGGAGGAT
TGGGAAGACAATAGCAGGCATGCTGGGGATGCGGTGGGCTCTATGGCAGGAACCCCTAGTGATGGAGTTG
GCCACTCCCTCTCTGCGCGCTCGCTCGCTCACTGAGGCCGGGCGACCAAAGGTCGCCCGACGCCCGGGCT
TTGCCCGGGCGGCCTCAGTGAGCGAGCGAGCGCGCAGCTGCCTGCAGGGGCGCCTGATGCGGTATTTTCT
CCTTACGCATCTGTGCGGTATTTCACACCGCATA
[95 nt withheld, positions 385-479]
T
[46 nt withheld, positions 481-526]
C
[141 nt withheld, positions 528-668]
CCTTTGACGTTGGAGTCCACGTTCTTT
[37 nt withheld, positions 696-732]
ACTCTATCTCGGGCTATTCTTTTGATTTATAAGGGATTTTGCCGATTTCGGTCTATTGGTTAAAAAATGA
GCTGATTTAACAAAAATTTAACGCGAATTTTAACAAAATATTAACGTTTACAATTTTATGGTGCACTCTC
AGTACAATCTGCTCTGATGCCGCATAGTTAAGCCAGCCCCGACACCCGCCAACACCCGCTGACGCGCCCT
GACGGGCTTGTCTGCTCCCGGCATCCGCTTACAGACAAGCTGTGACCGTCTCCGGGAGCTGCATGTGTCA
GAGGTTTTCACCGTCATCACCGAAACGCGCGAGACGAAAGGGCCTCGTGATACGCCTATTTTTATAGGTT
AATGTCATGATAATAATGGTTTCTTAGACGTCAGGTGGCACTTTTCGGGGAAATGTGCGCGGAACCCCTA
TTTGTTTATTTTTCTAAATACATTCAAATATGTATCCGCTCATGAGACAATAACCCTGATAAATGCTTCA
ATAATATTGAAAAAGGAAGAGTATGAGTATTCAACATTTCCGTGTCGCCCTTATTCCCTTTTTTGCGGCA
TTTTGCCTTCCTGTTTTTGCTCACCCAGAAACGCTGGTGAAAGTAAAAGATGCTGAAGATCAGTTGGGTG
CACGAGTGGGTTACATCGAACTGGATCTCAACAGCGGTAAGATCCTTGAGAGTTTTCGCCCCGAAGAACG
TTTTCCAATGATGAGCACTTTTAAAGTTCTGCTATGTGGCGCGGTATTATCCCGTATTGACGCCGGGCAA
GAGCAACTCGGTCGCCGCATACACTATTCTCAGAATGACTTGGTTGAGTACTCACCAGTCACAGAAAAGC
ATCTTACGGATGGCATGACAGTAAGAGAATTATGCAGTGCTGCCATAACCATGAGTGATAACACTGCGGC
CAACTTACTTCTGACAACGATCGGAGGACCGAAGGAGCTAACCGCTTTTTTGCACAACATGGGGGATCAT
GTAACTCGCCTTGATCGTTGGGAACCGGAGCTGAATGAAGCCATACCAAACGACGAGCGTGACACCACGA
TGCCTGTAGCAATGGCAACAACGTTGCGCAAACTATTAACTGGCGAACTACTTACTCTAGCTTCCCGGCA
ACAATTAATAGACTGGATGGAGGCGGATAAAGTTGCAGGACCACTTCTGCGCTCGGCCCTTCCGGCTGGC
TGGTTTATTGCTGATAAATCTGGAGCCGGTGAGCGTGGGTCTCGCGGTATCATTGCAGCACTGGGGCCAG
ATGGTAAGCCCTCCCGTATCGTAGTTATCTACACGACGGGGAGTCAGGCAACTATGGATGAACGAAATAG
ACAGATCGCTGAGATAGGTGCCTCACTGATTAAGCATTGGTAACTGTCAGACCAAGTTTACTCATATATA
CTTTAGATTGATTTAAAACTTCATTTTTAATTTAAAAGGATCTAGGTGAAGATCCTTTTTGATAATCTCA
TGACCAAAATCCCTTAACGTGAGTTTTCGTTCCACTGAGCGTCAGACCCCGTAGAAAAGATCAAAGGATC
TTCTTGAGATCCTTTTTTTCTGCGCGTAATCTGCTGCTTGCAAACAAAAAAACCACCGCTACCAGCGGTG
GTTTGTTTGCCGGATCAAGAGCTACCAACTCTTTTTCCGAAGGTAACTGGCTTCAGCAGAGCGCAGATAC
CAAATACTGTTCTTCTAGTGTAGCCGTAGTTAGGCCACCACTTCAAGAACTCTGTAGCACCGCCTACATA
CCTCGCTCTGCTAATCCTGTTACCAGTGGCTGCTGCCAGTGGCGATAAGTCGTGTCTTACCGGGTTGGAC
TCAAGACGATAGTTACCGGATAAGGCGCAGCGGTCGGGCTGAACGGGGGGTTCGTGCACACAGCCCAGCT
TGGAGCGAACGACCTACACCGAACTGAGATACCTACAGCGTGAGCTATGAGAAAGCGCCACGCTTCCCGA
AGGGAGAAAGGCGGACAGGTATCCGGTAAGCGGCAGGGTCGGAACAGGAGAGCGCACGAGGGAGCTTCCA
GGGGGAAACGCCTGGTATCTTTATAGTCCTGTCGGGTTTCGCCACCTCTGACTTGAGCGTCGATTTTTGT
GATGCTCGTCAGGGGGGCGGAGCCTATGGAAAAACGCCAGCAACGCGGCCTTTTTACGGTTCCTGGCCTT
TTGCTGGCCTTTTGCTCACATGTCCTGCAGGCAGCTGCGCGCTCGCTCGCTCACTGAGGCCGCCCGGGCG
TCGGGCGACCTTTGGTCGCCCGGCCTCAGTGAGCGAGCGAGCGCGCAGAGAGGGAGTGGCCAACTCCATC
ACTAGGGGTTCCTGTCGACGCTAGACTGCAGAGGGCCCTGCGTATGAGTGCAAGTGGGTTTTAGGACCAG
GATGAGGCGGGGTGGGGGTGCCTACCTGACGACCGACCCCGACCCACTGGACAAGCACCCAACCCCCATT
CCCCAAATTGCGCATCCCCTATCAGAGAGGGGGAGGGGAAACAGGATGCGGCGAGGCGCGTGCGCACTGC
CAGCTTCAGCACCGCGGACAGTGCCTTCGCCCCCGCCTGGCGGCGCGCGCCACCGCCGCCTCAGCACTGA
AGGCGCGCTGACGTCACTCGCCGGTCCCCCGCAAACTCCCCTTCCCGGCCACCTTGGTCGCGTCCGCGCC
GCCGCCGGCCCAGCCGGACCGCACCACGCGAGGCGCGAGATAGGGGGGCACGGGCGCGACCATCTGCGCT
GCGGCGCCGGCGACTCAGCGCTGCCTCAGTCTGCGGTGGGCAGCGGAGGAGTCGTGTCGTGCCTGAGAGC
GCAGTCGAATTCATAACTTCGTATAGCATACATTATACGAAGTTATTCTTTGCACCATTCTAAAGAATAA
CAGTGATAATTTCTGGGTTAAGGCAAATAACTTCGTATAGGATACTTTATACGAAGTTATGCTAGCTCAC
AGCATATCCAGGTCAAAATCATCAAGTGCATCAGCAGGGAGCATGTCCAAATCAAAGTCATCCAGGGCAT
CAGCAGGCAGCATGTCCAGGTCAAAATCATCCAAGGCATCAGCAGGCACGTGCTTTCTCTTTTTGGGCAC
GTGAGAGCCAGACTCACATTTCAGCTGCTTTTCCAGGCCACAGATGATCAGTTCCAGGCCAAAAAGGAAT
GCAGGCTCAGCCCCTTGGTGGTCAAACAACTCAATAGCTTGCCGCAGCAGTGGTGGCATGGAGTCAGTGG
TGGGGGTCTCCCTCTCCTCCTTGGCAACTTGGTGCTCCTGGTCCTCCAGCACACAGCCCAAGGTGAAGTG
GCCCACAGCAGAGAGGGCATACAAGGCATTTTCCAGGGAGAAGCCTTGTTGGCACAGGAATGCCAGCTGG
TTCTCCAGGGTCTCATACTGCTTCTCTGTAGGCCTGGTGCCCAAGTGAACTTTGGCACCATCCCGGTGGG
AGAGCAAGGCACATCTGAAGCTCTTGGCATTGTTCCTCAGGAAGTCCTGCCAGGACTCCCCTTCCAGAGG
GCAGAAGTGGGTGTGGTGCCTGTCCAACATCTCAATGGCCAGGGCATCAAGCAGAGCCCTCTTGTTCTTC
ACATGCCAGTACAGGGTAGGCTGCTCCACACCCAGCTTCTGGGCCAGCTTCCTGGTGGTCAAGCCCTCAA
TGCCAACTTCATTCAGGAGCTCCAAGGCAGAGTTGATGACTTTGCTCTTGTCCAGTCTGGACATGGTGGC
GGCGCGCCATAACTTCGTATAATGTATGCTATACGAAGTTATTAAGAGGTTTCATATTGCTAATAGCAGC
TACAATCCAGCTACCATTCTGCATAACTTCGTATAAAGTATCCTATACGAAGTTATTCCGGAATCAACCT
CTGGATTACAAAATTTGTGAAAGATTGACTGGTATTCTTAACTATGTTGCTCCTTTTACGCTATGTGGAT
ACGCTGCTTTAATGCCTTTGTATCATGCTATTGCTTCCCGTATGGCTTTCATTTTCTCCTCCTTGTATAA
ATCCTGGTTGCTGTCTCTTTATGAGGAGTTGTGGCCCGTTGTCAGGCAACGTGGCGTGGTGTGCACTGTG
TTTGCTGACGCAACCCCCACTGGTTGGGGCATTGCCACCACCTGTCAGCTCCTTTCCGGGACTTTCGCTT
TCCCCCTCCCTATTGCCACGGCGGAACTCATCGCCGCCTGCCTTGCCCGCTGCTGGACAGGGGCTCGGCT
GTTGGGCACTGACAATTCCGTGGTGTTGTCGGGGAAGCTGACGTCCTTTCCATGGCTGCTCGCCTGTGTT
GCCACCTGGATTCTGCGCGGGACGTCCTTCTGCTACGTCCCTTCGGCCCTCAATCCAGCGGACCTTCCTT
CCCGCGGCCTGCTGCCGGCTCTGCGGCCTCTTCCGCGTCTTCGCCTTCGCCCTCAGACGAGTCGGATCTC
CCTTTGGGCCGCCTCCCCGCCTGGATCCTGTGCCTTCTAGTTGCCAGCCATCTGTTGTTTGCCCCT
Features (pLannotate 1.2.2; 22 found; start..end, strand, type, name):
    188..328     +  repeat_region  AAV2 ITR: inverted terminal repeat of adeno-associated virus serotype 2 inverted
    333..384     -  misc_feature   bom (fragment): basis of mobility region from pBR322
    403..858     +  rep_origin     f1 ori (sequence partly withheld): f1 bacteriophage origin of replication; arrow indicates direction of (+) strand synthesis
    859..908     -  misc_feature   bom (fragment): basis of mobility region from pBR322
   1010..1045    -  CDS            rop (fragment): Rop protein, which maintains plasmids at low copy number; rop
   1140..1244    +  promoter       AmpR promoter: bla
   1245..2105    +  CDS            AmpR: β-lactamase; bla; confers resistance to ampicillin, carbenicillin, and related antibiotics
   2276..2864    +  rep_origin     ori: high-copy-number ColE1/pMB1/pBR322/pUC origin of replication
   2937..2964    +  repeat_region  AAV2 ITR (fragment): inverted terminal repeat of adeno-associated virus serotype 2 inverted
   2993..3020    +  repeat_region  AAV2 ITR (fragment): inverted terminal repeat of adeno-associated virus serotype 2 inverted
   3089..3536    +  promoter       hSyn promoter: human synapsin I promoter; confers neuron-specific expression (Kügler et al., 2003)
   3545..3578    +  protein_bind   loxP: Cre-mediated recombination occurs in the 8-bp core sequence (GCATACAT). Cre recombinase
   3579..3628    +  intron         β-globin intron (fragment): internally truncated intron from human β-globin
   3629..3662    +  protein_bind   lox2272: Cre-mediated recombination occurs in the 8-bp core sequence (GGATACTT). lox2272 sites are compatible with each other, but incompatible with loxP or loxN sites (Lee and Saito, 1988). Cre recombinase
   3672..3695    -  CDS            VP160 (fragment): 10 tandem repeats of the minimal activation domain of herpes simplex virus VP16 (Cheng et al., 2013)
   3711..3736    -  CDS            VP64 (fragment): tetrameric repeat of the minimal activation domain of herpes simplex virus VP16 (Beerli et al., 1998)
   3816..4436    -  CDS            tetR: TETR2_ECOLX - Experimental evidence at protein level: Swiss-Prot protein existence level 1. TetR is the repressor of the tetracycline resistance element; its N-terminal region forms a helix-turn-helix structure and binds DNA. Binding of tetracycline to TetR reduces the repressor affinity for the tetracycline resistance gene (tetA) promoter operator sites. From Escherichia coli.
   4451..4484    -  protein_bind   loxP: Cre-mediated recombination occurs in the 8-bp core sequence (GCATACAT). Cre recombinase
   4485..4534    +  intron         β-globin intron (fragment): internally truncated intron from human β-globin
   4535..4568    -  protein_bind   lox2272: Cre-mediated recombination occurs in the 8-bp core sequence (GGATACTT). lox2272 sites are compatible with each other, but incompatible with loxP or loxN sites (Lee and Saito, 1988). Cre recombinase
   4574..5162    +  misc_feature   WPRE: woodchuck hepatitis virus posttranscriptional regulatory element
   5170..186     +  polyA_signal   bGH poly(A) signal (across the origin): bovine growth hormone polyadenylation signal
