[The description below was written by a language model from this plasmid's Addgene catalogue record and pLannotate feature annotations shown in this document.]
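Description:
pAAV-syn-FLEX-tTA is an adeno-associated virus transfer plasmid for Cre-dependent, neuron-restricted expression of the tetracycline-controlled transactivator (tTA) in mammalian cells. It is built on a pAAV backbone of about 5.2 kb. It is propagated in E. coli as a high-copy plasmid through a ColE1/pUC-type origin and selected with ampicillin through the bla gene. An f1 phage origin and small remnants of pBR322 bom and rop sequences are also annotated in the backbone. AAV2 inverted terminal repeats flank the expression cassette and allow it to be packaged into recombinant AAV. One ITR is annotated intact, while the other is detected only as short fragments, which may simply reflect how difficult these repeats are to sequence and annotate.

Between the ITRs, the human synapsin I promoter confers neuron-specific transcription. It is followed by a FLEX (double-inverted) switch: a loxP/lox2272 pair upstream and an oppositely oriented loxP/lox2272 pair downstream, with short spacers that the annotation software matched to β-globin intron fragments. The tTA coding sequence of roughly 765 bp sits between these pairs in the antisense orientation. It appears in the feature table as TetR fused to repeats of the minimal VP16 activation domain. Without Cre, no functional transcript is made. Cre recombination at the incompatible lox pairs inverts the insert and then locks it in the sense orientation, permitting expression. A WPRE enhances transcript stability and expression, and a bovine growth hormone polyadenylation signal terminates the message.

The expressed tTA can drive tetracycline-responsive promoters on companion constructs in Cre-defined neurons. The associated publication places this use in helper-virus systems for rabies-based tracing of synaptically connected networks.
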