Addgene plasmid #178516: pAAV-syn-FLEX-tTA
Purpose: AAV vector for Cre recombinase dependent tetracycline-controlled transactivator (tTA) expression
Depositing lab: Ian Wickersham. Depositing organization: Massachusetts Institute of Technology. Publication: Long-term labeling and imaging of synaptically connected neuronal networks in vivo using double-deletion-mutant rabies viruses. Jin L, Sullivan HA, Zhu M, Lavin TK, Matsuyama M, Fu X, Lea NE, Xu R, Hou Y, Rutigliani L, Pruner M, Babcock KR, Ip JPK, Hu M, Daigle TL, Zeng H, Sur M, Feng G, Wickersham IR. Nat Neurosci. 2024 Jan 11. doi: 10.1038/s41593-023-01545-8. PubMed 38212587.
Backbone
  Vector backbone: pAAV
  Vector type: Mammalian Expression, AAV
Growth in bacteria
  Bacterial resistance: Ampicillin, 100 μg/mL
  Growth temperature: 37°C
  Growth strain: NEB Stable
  Copy number: High Copy
Gene/Insert
  Gene/Insert name: tTA
  Insert size (bp): 765
Terms and licenses: Academic/Nonprofit Terms; Industry Terms: Not Available to Industry
How to cite: pAAV-syn-FLEX-tTA was a gift from Ian Wickersham (Addgene plasmid # 178516 ; http://n2t.net/addgene:178516 ; RRID:Addgene_178516)
